Addgene plasmid #1179: p416 72Q GPD
Depositing lab: Susan Lindquist. Depositing organization: Whitehead Institute for Biomedical Research. Publication: Aggregation of huntingtin in yeast varies with the length of the polyglutamine expansion and the expression of chaperone proteins. Krobitsch S, Lindquist S. Proc Natl Acad Sci U S A 2000 Feb 15;97(4):1589-94. 10.1073/pnas.97.4.1589 PubMed 10677504.
Backbone
  Vector backbone: p416 GPD
  Vector type: Yeast Expression
  Selectable markers: URA3
Growth in bacteria
  Bacterial resistance: Ampicillin, 100 μg/mL
  Growth temperature: 37°C
  Growth strain: DH5alpha
  Copy number: Low Copy
Gene/Insert
  Gene/Insert name: htt 72Q
  Species: H. sapiens (human)
  Insert size (bp): 400
  GenBank ID: NM_002111
  Entrez Gene: HTT (a.k.a. HD, IT15, LOMARS)
  Tag / fusion protein: GFP (C terminal on insert)
  Cloning method: Restriction Enzyme; 5′ cloning site SpeI (not destroyed); 3′ cloning site XhoI (not destroyed)
  Sequencing primers: 5′ M13R; 3′ EGFP-N
Terms and licenses: Academic/Nonprofit Terms; Industry Terms: Not Available to Industry
Depositor comments: N terminal region of Ht with polyQ repeat length of 72 fused to GFP.
How to cite: p416 72Q GPD was a gift from Susan Lindquist (Addgene plasmid # 1179 ; http://n2t.net/addgene:1179 ; RRID:Addgene_1179)
