[The description below was written by a language model from this plasmid's Addgene catalogue record.]
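Description:
p416 72Q GPD is a yeast expression plasmid built on the p416 GPD backbone. It carries a URA3 auxotrophic marker for selection in uracil-deficient yeast strains and an ampicillin resistance gene for propagation in E. coli, where it is recorded as low copy. No feature table accompanies the record, so origins of replication and terminator elements are not explicitly listed. Vectors of the p416 series are generally known as centromeric (CEN/ARS) shuttle plasmids maintained at low copy in yeast. The "GPD" designation refers to the strong constitutive glyceraldehyde-3-phosphate dehydrogenase promoter, which would drive the insert.

The payload is an insert of about 400 bp encoding the N-terminal region of human huntingtin (HTT) with an expanded polyglutamine tract of 72 residues. It was cloned between SpeI and XhoI sites, both of which are retained, and is fused at its C terminus to GFP. The fluorescent tag allows the distribution of the huntingtin fragment to be followed in living yeast cells, distinguishing diffuse soluble protein from focal aggregates.

According to the associated publication, the construct was used to study how huntingtin aggregation in yeast depends on polyglutamine length and on the expression of chaperone proteins. A 72Q tract lies within the pathogenic, Huntington's disease-associated range, so this plasmid serves as an expanded-repeat member of such a length comparison. It suits yeast models of polyglutamine misfolding and aggregation, including tests of genetic modifiers of these processes.
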