>Addgene plasmid #1179 | p416 72Q GPD | addgene partial sequence | sequence record 16430 | GPDpro-F 5'-CGGTAGGTATTGATTGTAATTCTG-3'
TTCTTAATTCTACTTTTATAGTTAGTCTTTTTTTTAGTTTTAAAACACCAGAACTTAGTTTCGACGGATT
CTAGAACTAGTGGATCCCCCGGGCTGCAGGAATTCGATATCAAGCTTATCGTACCGGGCCCCCCCTCGAT
CGAGGTCGACCGCCATGGCGACCCTGGAAAAGCTGATGAAGGCCTTCGAGTCCCTCAAAAGCTTCCAACA
GCAGCAACAGCAACAACAGCAGCAACAGCAACAACAGCAGCAACAGCAACAACAGCAGCAACAACAGCAG
CAACAGCAACAACAGCAGCAACAGCAACAACAGCAGCAGCAGCAACAACAGCAGCAACAGCAACAACAAC
AGCAGCAACAGCAACAACAGCAGCAACAGCAACAACAGCAGCAACAGCAACAACAGCAGCAACAGCAACA
ACCGCCACCACCTCCCCCTCCACCCCCACCTCCTCAACTTCCTCAACCTCCTCCACAGGCACAGCCTCTG
CTGCCTCAGCCACAACCTCCTCCACCTCCACCTCCACCTCCTCCAGGCCCAGCTGTGGCTGAGGAGCCTC
TGCACCGACCTGGATCCCTGGTGAGCAAGGGCGAGGAGCTGTTCACCGGGGTGGTGCCCATCCTGGTCGA
GCTGGA
